Addgene plasmid #131145: pET28P_dCrk
Purpose: Expresses 6XHis::dCrk (based on crk isoform RA).
Depositing lab: Mark Peifer. Depositing organization: University of North Carolina at Chapel Hill. Publication: The Crk adapter protein is essential for Drosophila embryogenesis, where it regulates multiple actin-dependent morphogenic events. Spracklen AJ, Thornton-Kolbe EM, Bonner AN, Florea A, Compton PJ, Fernandez-Gonzalez R, Peifer M. Mol Biol Cell. 2019 Jul 18:mbcE19050302. doi: 10.1091/mbc.E19-05-0302. PubMed 31318326.
Backbone
  Vector backbone: pET28b
  Backbone manufacturer: Novagen
  Backbone size w/o insert (bp): 5369
  Total vector size (bp): 6140
  Modifications to backbone: thrombin cleavage site swapped out for PreScission protease cleavage site
  Vector type: Bacterial Expression
Growth in bacteria
  Bacterial resistance: Kanamycin, 50 μg/mL
  Growth temperature: 37°C
  Growth strain: DH5alpha
  Copy number: Unknown
Gene/Insert
  Gene/Insert name: Crk
  Species: D. melanogaster (fly)
  Insert size (bp): 816
  Entrez Gene: Crk (a.k.a. Dmel_CG1587, CG1587, CRK, D-CRK, D-Crk, DCrk, Dcrk, Dmel\CG1587, crk, dCRK, dCrk)
  Tag / fusion protein: 6XHis (N terminal on backbone)
  Cloning method: Restriction Enzyme; 5′ cloning site NdeI (not destroyed); 3′ cloning site EcoRI (not destroyed)
  Sequencing primers: 5′ TCC CGC GAA ATT AAT ACG AC; 3′ CCC CAA GGG GTT ATG CTA GT
Terms and licenses: Academic/Nonprofit Terms; Industry Terms: Not Available to Industry
How to cite: pET28P_dCrk was a gift from Mark Peifer (Addgene plasmid # 131145 ; http://n2t.net/addgene:131145 ; RRID:Addgene_131145)
