[The description below was written by a language model from this plasmid's Addgene catalogue record and pLannotate feature annotations shown in this document.]
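Description:
pET28P_dCrk is a bacterial expression plasmid for producing Drosophila melanogaster Crk, an SH2/SH3-type adapter protein, as an N-terminally 6xHis-tagged recombinant protein. It is built on a modified Novagen pET28b backbone in which the thrombin cleavage site that normally follows the His tag has been replaced with a PreScission protease site, so the tag can be removed after purification with that protease instead. The Crk coding sequence, based on isoform RA and about 816 bp, was inserted between the NdeI and EcoRI sites, both of which are retained. The whole plasmid is roughly 6.1 kb.

Expression follows the standard pET arrangement: a T7 promoter with an adjacent lac operator, the phage T7 gene 10 ribosome binding site, the tagged open reading frame, and a T7 terminator. The plasmid carries its own lacI gene, so transcription stays repressed until IPTG is added, and it requires a host that supplies T7 RNA polymerase. The N-terminal His tag and protease site are not annotated as separate features in the table, but they would lie in the gap between the RBS and the Crk CDS. The short His-tag fragment annotated downstream of the insert corresponds to the backbone's optional C-terminal tag, and the record lists only the N-terminal tag as part of the fusion. Propagation relies on a pBR322-type origin accompanied by rop and bom, with kanamycin resistance for selection; an f1 origin is also present. The tetracycline resistance fragments are backbone remnants, not functional markers. The construct is suited to making purified dCrk protein for biochemical work, though the record does not specify particular downstream uses.
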