Features (pLannotate 1.2.2; 19 found; start..end, strand, type, name):
      1..22      -  protein_bind   CAP binding site: CAP binding activates transcription in the presence of cAMP. E. coli catabolite activator protein
     35..1117    -  CDS            lacI: lac repressor; lacI; The lac repressor binds to the lac operator to inhibit transcription in E. coli. This inhibition can be relieved by adding lactose or isopropyl-β-D-thiogalactopyranoside (IPTG).
   1118..1195    -  promoter       lacI promoter: lacI
   1203..1482    -  CDS            TcR (fragment): tetracycline efflux protein; tet; confers resistance to tetracycline
   1504..1522    +  promoter       T7 promoter: promoter for bacteriophage T7 RNA polymerase
   1523..1547    +  protein_bind   lac operator: The lac repressor binds to the lac operator to inhibit transcription in E. coli. This inhibition can be relieved by adding lactose or isopropyl-β-D-thiogalactopyranoside (IPTG). lac repressor encoded by lacI
   1562..1584    +  RBS            RBS: efficient ribosome binding site from bacteriophage T7 gene 10 (Olins and Rangwala, 1989)
   1651..2463    +  CDS            Crk: CRK_DROME - Experimental evidence at protein level: Swiss-Prot protein existence level 1. Adapter protein which interacts with C-terminal portion of mbc, homolog of human DOCK180. May play a role in cellular processes throughout development. From Drosophila melanogaster (Fruit fly).
   2507..2524    +  CDS            9xHis (fragment): 9xHis affinity tag
   2534..2583    +  CDS            SET1 (fragment): solubility-enhancement tag derived from T7 phage gene 10B
   2591..2638    +  terminator     T7 terminator: transcription terminator for bacteriophage T7 RNA polymerase
   2675..3103    +  rep_origin     f1 ori (sequence partly withheld): f1 bacteriophage origin of replication; arrow indicates direction of (+) strand synthesis
   3156..3213    +  promoter       AmpR promoter (fragment): bla
   3222..4037    -  CDS            KanR: aminoglycoside phosphotransferase; aph(3')-Ia; confers resistance to kanamycin in bacteria or G418 (Geneticin®) in eukaryotes
   4159..4747    +  rep_origin     ori: high-copy-number ColE1/pMB1/pBR322/pUC origin of replication
   4933..5072    -  misc_feature   bom: basis of mobility region from pBR322
   5174..5365    -  CDS            rop: Rop protein, which maintains plasmids at low copy number; rop
   5382..5762    +  CDS            YPB1_ECOLX: Protein predicted: Swiss-Prot protein existence level 4. From Escherichia coli.
   5834..6125    -  CDS            TcR (fragment): tetracycline efflux protein; tet; confers resistance to tetracycline
>Addgene plasmid #131145 | pET28P_dCrk | addgene full sequence | sequence record 258867 | Addgene NGS Result
ATGAGTGAGCTAACTTACATTAATTGCGTTGCGCTCACTGCCCGCTTTCCAGTCGGGAAACCTGTCGTGC
CAGCTGCATTAATGAATCGGCCAACGCGCGGGGAGAGGCGGTTTGCGTATTGGGCGCCAGGGTGGTTTTT
CTTTTCACCAGTGAGACGGGCAACAGCTGATTGCCCTTCACCGCCTGGCCCTGAGAGAGTTGCAGCAAGC
GGTCCACGCTGGTTTGCCCCAGCAGGCGAAAATCCTGTTTGATGGTGGTTAACGGCGGGATATAACATGA
GCTGTCTTCGGTATCGTCGTATCCCACTACCGAGATATCCGCACCAACGCGCAGCCCGGACTCGGTAATG
GCGCGCATTGCGCCCAGCGCCATCTGATCGTTGGCAACCAGCATCGCAGTGGGAACGATGCCCTCATTCA
GCATTTGCATGGTTTGTTGAAAACCGGACATGGCACTCCAGTCGCCTTCCCGTTCCGCTATCGGCTGAAT
TTGATTGCGAGTGAGATATTTATGCCAGCCAGCCAGACGCAGACGCGCCGAGACAGAACTTAATGGGCCC
GCTAACAGCGCGATTTGCTGGTGACCCAATGCGACCAGATGCTCCACGCCCAGTCGCGTACCGTCTTCAT
GGGAGAAAATAATACTGTTGATGGGTGTCTGGTCAGAGACATCAAGAAATAACGCCGGAACATTAGTGCA
GGCAGCTTCCACAGCAATGGCATCCTGGTCATCCAGCGGATAGTTAATGATCAGCCCACTGACGCGTTGC
GCGAGAAGATTGTGCACCGCCGCTTTACAGGCTTCGACGCCGCTTCGTTCTACCATCGACACCACCACGC
TGGCACCCAGTTGATCGGCGCGAGATTTAATCGCCGCGACAATTTGCGACGGCGCGTGCAGGGCCAGACT
GGAGGTGGCAACGCCAATCAGCAACGACTGTTTGCCCGCCAGTTGTTGTGCCACGCGGTTGGGAATGTAA
TTCAGCTCCGCCATCGCCGCTTCCACTTTTTCCCGCGTTTTCGCAGAAACGTGGCTGGCCTGGTTCACCA
CGCGGGAAACGGTCTGATAAGAGACACCGGCATACTCTGCGACATCGTATAACGTTACTGGTTTCACATT
CACCACCCTGAATTGACTCTCTTCCGGGCGCTATCATGCCATACCGCGAAAGGTTTTGCGCCATTCGATG
GTGTCCGGGATCTCGACGCTCTCCCTTATGCGACTCCTGCATTAGGAAGCAGCCCAGTAGTAGGTTGAGG
CCGTTGAGCACCGCCGCCGCAAGGAATGGTGCATGCAAGGAGATGGCGCCCAACAGTCCCCCGGCCACGG
GGCCTGCCACCATACCCACGCCGAAACAAGCGCTCATGAGCCCGAAGTGGCGAGCCCGATCTTCCCCATC
GGTGATGTCGGCGATATAGGCGCCAGCAACCGCACCTGTGGCGCCGGTGATGCCGGCCACGATGCGTCCG
GCGTAGAGGATCGAGATCTCGATCCCGCGAAATTAATACGACTCACTATAGGGGAATTGTGAGCGGATAA
CAATTCCCCTCTAGAAATAATTTTGTTTAACTTTAAGAAGGAGATATACCATGGGTCATCATCATCACCA
TCATGGCCTGGAAGTGCTGTTTCAGGGTCCGGGTGGGCATATGGATACATTTGACGTTTCTGATAGGAAC
AGCTGGTACTTTGGTCCCATGTCTAGACAGGATGCTACTGAAGTTTTGATGAACGAACGCGAGCGGGGAG
TGTTTTTAGTCCGTGATAGTAACTCGATAGCAGGGGATTATGTACTTTGTGTAAGAGAAGATACAAAAGT
TAGCAACTACATCATTAACAAAGTTCAACAACAGGATCAAATCGTTTACCGCATTGGGGATCAGTCTTTT
GACAATCTACCGAAACTCTTAACTTTTTACACTCTTCATTATTTGGATACAACCCCTTTAAAACGGCCTG
CGTGTAGAAGGGTGGAAAAAGTAATAGGAAAGTTCGATTTCGTTGGCAGCGATCAAGATGATTTACCTTT
TCAAAGAGGTGAAGTTTTAACAATAGTTCGAAAAGACGAGGATCAATGGTGGACTGCGCGTAACTCCTCG
GGGAAAATTGGTCAAATACCGGTTCCCTATATACAACAGTATGACGATTATATGGATGAAGATGCTATTG
ATAAAAACGAACCTTCCATTTCGGGATCTAGCAATGTATTTGAAAGTACTCTTAAAAGGACAGATTTAAA
TCGAAAACTACCTGCATACGCCCGCGTAAAACAGTCAAGGGTCCCTAACGCATACGATAAGACTGCATTA
AAATTGGAAATAGGTGACATTATTAAAGTCACTAAAACAAACATTAATGGGCAATGGGAGGGAGAATTAA
ATGGAAAAAATGGTCATTTTCCCTTCACGCACGTTGAATTTGTCGATGATTGTGATTTAAGCAAAAACTC
CACAGAAATATGCTAAGAATTCGAGCTCCGTCGACAAGCTTGCGGCCGCACTCGAGCACCACCACCACCA
CCACTGAGATCCGGCTGCTAACAAAGCCCGAAAGGAAGCTGAGTTGGCTGCTGCCACCGCTGAGCAATAA
CTAGCATAACCCCTTGGGGCCTCTAAACGGGTCTTGAGGGGTTTTTTGCTGAAAGGAGGAACTATATCCG
GATTGGCGAATGGG
[124 nt withheld, positions 2675-2798]
C
[91 nt withheld, positions 2800-2890]
A
[49 nt withheld, positions 2892-2940]
CCTTTGACGTTGGAGTCCACGTTCTTT
[37 nt withheld, positions 2968-3004]
ACCCTATCTCGGTCTATTCTTTTGATTTATAAGGGATTTTGCCGATTTCGGCCTATTGGTTAAAAAATGA
GCTGATTTAACAAAAATTTAACGCGAATTTTAACAAAATATTAACGCTTACAATTTAGGTGGCACTTTTC
GGGGAAATGTGCGCGGAACCCCTATTTGTTTATTTTTCTAAATACATTCAAATATGTATCCGCTCATGAA
TTAATTCTTAGAAAAACTCATCGAGCATCAAATGAAACTGCAATTTATTCATATCAGGATTATCAATACC
ATATTTTTGAAAAAGCCGTTTCTGTAATGAAGGAGAAAACTCACCGAGGCAGTTCCATAGGATGGCAAGA
TCCTGGTATCGGTCTGCGATTCCGACTCGTCCAACATCAATACAACCTATTAATTTCCCCTCGTCAAAAA
TAAGGTTATCAAGTGAGAAATCACCATGAGTGACGACTGAATCCGGTGAGAATGGCAAAAGTTTATGCAT
TTCTTTCCAGACTTGTTCAACAGGCCAGCCATTACGCTCGTCATCAAAATCACTCGCATCAACCAAACCG
TTATTCATTCGTGATTGCGCCTGAGCGAGACGAAATACGCGATCGCTGTTAAAAGGACAATTACAAACAG
GAATCGAATGCAACCGGCGCAGGAACACTGCCAGCGCATCAACAATATTTTCACCTGAATCAGGATATTC
TTCTAATACCTGGAATGCTGTTTTCCCGGGGATCGCAGTGGTGAGTAACCATGCATCATCAGGAGTACGG
ATAAAATGCTTGATGGTCGGAAGAGGCATAAATTCCGTCAGCCAGTTTAGTCTGACCATCTCATCTGTAA
CATCATTGGCAACGCTACCTTTGCCATGTTTCAGAAACAACTCTGGCGCATCGGGCTTCCCATACAATCG
ATAGATTGTCGCACCTGATTGCCCGACATTATCGCGAGCCCATTTATACCCATATAAATCAGCATCCATG
TTGGAATTTAATCGCGGCCTAGAGCAAGACGTTTCCCGTTGAATATGGCTCATAACACCCCTTGTATTAC
TGTTTATGTAAGCAGACAGTTTTATTGTTCATGACCAAAATCCCTTAACGTGAGTTTTCGTTCCACTGAG
CGTCAGACCCCGTAGAAAAGATCAAAGGATCTTCTTGAGATCCTTTTTTTCTGCGCGTAATCTGCTGCTT
GCAAACAAAAAAACCACCGCTACCAGCGGTGGTTTGTTTGCCGGATCAAGAGCTACCAACTCTTTTTCCG
AAGGTAACTGGCTTCAGCAGAGCGCAGATACCAAATACTGTCCTTCTAGTGTAGCCGTAGTTAGGCCACC
ACTTCAAGAACTCTGTAGCACCGCCTACATACCTCGCTCTGCTAATCCTGTTACCAGTGGCTGCTGCCAG
TGGCGATAAGTCGTGTCTTACCGGGTTGGACTCAAGACGATAGTTACCGGATAAGGCGCAGCGGTCGGGC
TGAACGGGGGGTTCGTGCACACAGCCCAGCTTGGAGCGAACGACCTACACCGAACTGAGATACCTACAGC
GTGAGCTATGAGAAAGCGCCACGCTTCCCGAAGGGAGAAAGGCGGACAGGTATCCGGTAAGCGGCAGGGT
CGGAACAGGAGAGCGCACGAGGGAGCTTCCAGGGGGAAACGCCTGGTATCTTTATAGTCCTGTCGGGTTT
CGCCACCTCTGACTTGAGCGTCGATTTTTGTGATGCTCGTCAGGGGGGCGGAGCCTATGGAAAAACGCCA
GCAACGCGGCCTTTTTACGGTTCCTGGCCTTTTGCTGGCCTTTTGCTCACATGTTCTTTCCTGCGTTATC
CCCTGATTCTGTGGATAACCGTATTACCGCCTTTGAGTGAGCTGATACCGCTCGCCGCAGCCGAACGACC
GAGCGCAGCGAGTCAGTGAGCGAGGAAGCGGAAGAGCGCCTGATGCGGTATTTTCTCCTTACGCATCTGT
GCGGTATTTCACACCGCAATGGTGCACTCTCAGTACAATCTGCTCTGATGCCGCATAGTTAAGCCAGTAT
ACACTCCGCTATCGCTACGTGACTGGGTCATGGCTGCGCCCCGACACCCGCCAACACCCGCTGACGCGCC
CTGACGGGCTTGTCTGCTCCCGGCATCCGCTTACAGACAAGCTGTGACCGTCTCCGGGAGCTGCATGTGT
CAGAGGTTTTCACCGTCATCACCGAAACGCGCGAGGCAGCTGCGGTAAAGCTCATCAGCGTGGTCGTGAA
GCGATTCACAGATGTCTGCCTGTTCATCCGCGTCCAGCTCGTTGAGTTTCTCCAGAAGCGTTAATGTCTG
GCTTCTGATAAAGCGGGCCATGTTAAGGGCGGTTTTTTCCTGTTTGGTCACTGATGCCTCCGTGTAAGGG
GGATTTCTGTTCATGGGGGTAATGATACCGATGAAACGAGAGAGGATGCTCACGATACGGGTTACTGATG
ATGAACATGCCCGGTTACTGGAACGTTGTGAGGGTAAACAACTGGCGGTATGGATGCGGCGGGACCAGAG
AAAAATCACTCAGGGTCAATGCCAGCGCTTCGTTAATACAGATGTAGGTGTTCCACAGGGTAGCCAGCAG
CATCCTGCGATGCAGATCCGGAACATAATGGTGCAGGGCGCTGACTTCCGCGTTTCCAGACTTTACGAAA
CACGGAAACCGAAGACCATTCATGTTGTTGCTCAGGTCGCAGACGTTTTGCAGCAGCAGTCGCTTCACGT
TCGCTCGCGTATCGGTGATTCATTCTGCTAACCAGTAAGGCAACCCCGCCAGCCTAGCCGGGTCCTCAAC
GACAGGAGCACGATCATGCGCACCCGTGGGGCCGCCATGCCGGCGATAATGGCCTGCTTCTCGCCGAAAC
GTTTGGTGGCGGGACCAGTGACGAAGGCTTGAGCGAGGGCGTGCAAGATTCCGAATACCGCAAGCGACAG
GCCGATCATCGTCGCGCTCCAGCGAAAGCGGTCCTCGCCGAAAATGACCCAGAGCGCTGCCGGCACCTGT
CCTACGAGTTGCATGATAAAGAAGACAGTCATAAGTGCGGCGACGATAGTCATGCCCCGCGCCCACCGGA
AGGAGCTGACTGGGTTGAAGGCTCTCAAGGGCATCGGTCGAGATCCCGGTGCCTA
